Addgene plasmid #245900: GFP-CDKL5(isoform1)_L960D
Purpose: Mammalian expression of CDKL5 isoform1 (1-960) L960D with N-terminal GFP
Depositing lab: Ben Goult. Depositing organization: University of Liverpool. Publication: Cyclin-dependent kinase-like 5 (CDKL5) binds to talin and is anchored at the postsynaptic density via direct interaction with PDZ domains. Otani Y, Goodall E, Srinivasan V, Ball NJ, Barnett SFH, Zech T, Saarikangas J, Goult BT. bioRxiv 2025.08.27.672337; doi: https://doi.org/10.1101/2025.08.27.672337.
Backbone
  Vector backbone: pEGFP-C1
  Vector type: Mammalian Expression
  Selectable markers: Neomycin (select with G418)
Growth in bacteria
  Bacterial resistance: Kanamycin, 50 μg/mL
  Growth temperature: 37°C
  Growth strain: DH5alpha
  Copy number: High Copy
Gene/Insert
  Gene/Insert name: CDKL5-2
  Species: H. sapiens (human)
  Mutation: N8D, E569G, L960D
  Entrez Gene: CDKL5 (a.k.a. CFAP247, DEE2, EIEE2, ISSX, STK9)
  Promoter: CMV
  Tag / fusion protein: GFP-Avitag (N terminal on insert)
  Cloning method: Restriction Enzyme; 5′ cloning site XhoI (not destroyed); 3′ cloning site BamHI (not destroyed)
  Sequencing primers: 5′ EGFP-C; 3′ SV40pA-R
Terms and licenses: Academic/Nonprofit Terms; Industry Terms: Not Available to Industry
Depositor comments: Please visit https://doi.org/10.1101/2025.08.27.672337 for bioRxiv preprint.
How to cite: GFP-CDKL5(isoform1)_L960D was a gift from Ben Goult (Addgene plasmid # 245900 ; http://n2t.net/addgene:245900 ; RRID:Addgene_245900)
