[The description below was written by a language model from this plasmid's Addgene catalogue record and pLannotate feature annotations shown in this document.]
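Description:
GFP-CDKL5(isoform1)_L960D is a mammalian expression plasmid built on the pEGFP-C1 backbone, about 7.6 kb in the sequenced record. It is propagated in E. coli as a high-copy plasmid through a ColE1/pUC-type origin and also carries an f1 phage origin. A single NeoR/KanR (aminoglycoside phosphotransferase) gene serves both hosts. The bacterial bla-type promoter drives it for kanamycin selection, and the SV40 enhancer/early promoter with an HSV TK polyadenylation signal drives it in mammalian cells for G418 selection of stable lines. The short ble, large T antigen and bGH poly(A) fragments in the annotation appear to be backbone remnants or partial matches rather than functional elements.

The expression cassette uses the human CMV immediate-early enhancer and promoter to drive one open reading frame, terminated by the SV40 poly(A) signal. This frame reads AviTag, then EGFP, then a short remnant of the multiple cloning site, then human CDKL5 isoform 1 (residues 1-960) cloned between XhoI and BamHI sites that remain intact. The AviTag allows enzymatic biotinylation, and EGFP allows fluorescence imaging of the fusion protein.

The insert carries the L960D substitution at the final residue of the protein. The record also lists N8D and E569G changes, without explaining them. The associated study concerns CDKL5 binding to talin and its anchoring at the postsynaptic density through PDZ domain interactions. A mutation of the C-terminal residue would fit a design intended to disrupt PDZ-ligand binding, although the record does not state this purpose. The plasmid is suited to localisation and interaction experiments in transfected mammalian cells, presumably in comparison with a wild-type counterpart.
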