Features (pLannotate 1.2.2; 16 found; start..end, strand, type, name):
      1..589     +  rep_origin     ori: high-copy-number ColE1/pMB1/pBR322/pUC origin of replication
    764..1067    +  enhancer       CMV enhancer: human cytomegalovirus immediate early enhancer
   1068..1271    +  promoter       CMV promoter: human cytomegalovirus (CMV) immediate early promoter
   1311..1355    +  CDS            AviTag™: peptide tag that allows for enzymatic biotinylation
   1377..2093    +  CDS            EGFP: EGFP is a basic (constitutively fluorescent) green fluorescent protein published in 1996, derived from Aequorea victoria. It is reported to be a rapidly-maturing weak dimer with moderate acid sensitivity.
   2094..2112    +  misc_feature   MCS (fragment): multiple cloning site
   2115..4991    +  CDS            CDKL5: CDKL5_HUMAN - Also known as STK9. Experimental evidence at protein level: Swiss-Prot protein existence level 1. Mediates phosphorylation of MECP2 (PubMed:15917271, PubMed:16935860). May regulate ciliogenesis (PubMed:29420175). From Homo sapiens (Human).
   5020..5104    +  CDS            large T antigen (fragment): large T antigen from SV40 (simian virus 40)
   5127..5248    +  polyA_signal   SV40 poly(A) signal: SV40 polyadenylation signal
   5282..5710    -  rep_origin     f1 ori (sequence partly withheld): f1 bacteriophage origin of replication; arrow indicates direction of (+) strand synthesis
   5737..5841    +  promoter       AmpR promoter: bla
   5843..6200    +  promoter       SV40 promoter: SV40 enhancer and early promoter
   6235..7029    +  CDS            NeoR/KanR: aminoglycoside phosphotransferase from Tn5; aph(3')-II (or nptII); confers resistance to neomycin, kanamycin, and G418 (Geneticin®)
   7050..7202    +  CDS            ble (fragment): BLE_KLEPN - Experimental evidence at protein level: Swiss-Prot protein existence level 1. Binding protein with a strong affinity to the bleomycin family of antibiotics. Binds to CL990; an antimitotic-antibiotic compound. From Klebsiella pneumoniae.
   7261..7308    +  polyA_signal   HSV TK poly(A) signal: herpes simplex virus thymidine kinase polyadenylation signal (Cole and Stacy, 1985)
   7399..7415    -  polyA_signal   bGH poly(A) signal (fragment): bovine growth hormone polyadenylation signal
>Addgene plasmid #245900 | GFP-CDKL5(isoform1)_L960D | addgene full sequence | sequence record 490429 | Addgene NGS Result
TTGAGATCCTTTTTTTCTGCGCGTAATCTGCTGCTTGCAAACAAAAAAACCACCGCTACCAGCGGTGGTT
TGTTTGCCGGATCAAGAGCTACCAACTCTTTTTCCGAAGGTAACTGGCTTCAGCAGAGCGCAGATACCAA
ATACTGTTCTTCTAGTGTAGCCGTAGTTAGGCCACCACTTCAAGAACTCTGTAGCACCGCCTACATACCT
CGCTCTGCTAATCCTGTTACCAGTGGCTGCTGCCAGTGGCGATAAGTCGTGTCTTACCGGGTTGGACTCA
AGACGATAGTTACCGGATAAGGCGCAGCGGTCGGGCTGAACGGGGGGTTCGTGCACACAGCCCAGCTTGG
AGCGAACGACCTACACCGAACTGAGATACCTACAGCGTGAGCTATGAGAAAGCGCCACGCTTCCCGAAGG
GAGAAAGGCGGACAGGTATCCGGTAAGCGGCAGGGTCGGAACAGGAGAGCGCACGAGGGAGCTTCCAGGG
GGAAACGCCTGGTATCTTTATAGTCCTGTCGGGTTTCGCCACCTCTGACTTGAGCGTCGATTTTTGTGAT
GCTCGTCAGGGGGGCGGAGCCTATGGAAAAACGCCAGCAACGCGGCCTTTTTACGGTTCCTGGCCTTTTG
CTGGCCTTTTGCTCACATGTTCTTTCCTGCGTTATCCCCTGATTCTGTGGATAACCGTATTACCGCCATG
CATTAGTTATTAATAGTAATCAATTACGGGGTCATTAGTTCATAGCCCATATATGGAGTTCCGCGTTACA
TAACTTACGGTAAATGGCCCGCCTGGCTGACCGCCCAACGACCCCCGCCCATTGACGTCAATAATGACGT
ATGTTCCCATAGTAACGCCAATAGGGACTTTCCATTGACGTCAATGGGTGGAGTATTTACGGTAAACTGC
CCACTTGGCAGTACATCAAGTGTATCATATGCCAAGTACGCCCCCTATTGACGTCAATGACGGTAAATGG
CCCGCCTGGCATTATGCCCAGTACATGACCTTATGGGACTTTCCTACTTGGCAGTACATCTACGTATTAG
TCATCGCTATTACCATGGTGATGCGGTTTTGGCAGTACATCAATGGGCGTGGATAGCGGTTTGACTCACG
GGGATTTCCAAGTCTCCACCCCATTGACGTCAATGGGAGTTTGTTTTGGCACCAAAATCAACGGGACTTT
CCAAAATGTCGTAACAACTCCGCCCCATTGACGCAAATGGGCGGTAGGCGTGTACGGTGGGAGGTCTATA
TAAGCAGAGCTGGTTTAGTGAACCGTCAGATCCGCTAGACCATGGCTTCCGGCCTGAACGACATCTTCGA
GGCTCAGAAAATCGAATGGCACGAAGGAGGCGGACCGGTCGCCACCATGGTGAGCAAGGGCGAGGAGCTG
TTCACCGGGGTGGTGCCCATCCTGGTCGAGCTGGACGGCGACGTAAACGGCCACAAGTTCAGCGTGTCCG
GCGAGGGCGAGGGCGATGCCACCTACGGCAAGCTGACCCTGAAGTTCATCTGCACCACCGGCAAGCTGCC
CGTGCCCTGGCCCACCCTCGTGACCACCCTGACCTACGGCGTGCAGTGCTTCAGCCGCTACCCCGACCAC
ATGAAGCAGCACGACTTCTTCAAGTCCGCCATGCCCGAAGGCTACGTCCAGGAGCGCACCATCTTCTTCA
AGGACGACGGCAACTACAAGACCCGCGCCGAGGTGAAGTTCGAGGGCGACACCCTGGTGAACCGCATCGA
GCTGAAGGGCATCGACTTCAAGGAGGACGGCAACATCCTGGGGCACAAGCTGGAGTACAACTACAACAGC
CACAACGTCTATATCATGGCCGACAAGCAGAAGAACGGCATCAAGGTGAACTTCAAGATCCGCCACAACA
TCGAGGACGGCAGCGTGCAGCTCGCCGACCACTACCAGCAGAACACCCCCATCGGCGACGGCCCCGTGCT
GCTGCCCGACAACCACTACCTGAGCACCCAGTCCGCCCTGAGCAAAGACCCCAACGAGAAGCGCGATCAC
ATGGTCCTGCTGGAGTTCGTGACCGCCGCCGGGATCACTCTCGGCATGGACGAGCTGTACAAGTCCGGAC
TCAGATCTCGAGACATGAAGATTCCTAACATTGGTGATGTGATGAATAAATTTGAGATCCTTGGGGTTGT
AGGTGAAGGAGCCTATGGAGTTGTACTTAAATGCAGACACAAGGAAACACATGAAATTGTGGCGATCAAG
AAATTCAAGGACAGTGAAGAAAATGAAGAAGTCAAAGAAACGACTTTACGAGAGCTTAAAATGCTTCGGA
CTCTCAAGCAGGAAAACATTGTGGAGTTGAAGGAAGCATTTCGTCGGAGGGGAAAGTTGTACTTGGTGTT
TGAGTATGTTGAAAAAAATATGCTCGAATTGCTGGAAGAAATGCCAAATGGAGTTCCACCTGAGAAAGTA
AAAAGCTACATCTATCAGCTAATCAAGGCTATTCACTGGTGCCATAAGAATGATATTGTCCATCGAGATA
TAAAACCAGAAAATCTCTTAATCAGCCACAATGATGTCCTAAAACTGTGTGACTTTGGTTTTGCTCGTAA
TCTGTCAGAAGGCAATAATGCTAATTACACAGAGTACGTTGCCACCAGATGGTATCGGTCCCCAGAACTC
TTACTTGGCGCTCCCTATGGAAAGTCCGTGGACATGTGGTCGGTGGGCTGTATTCTTGGGGAGCTTAGCG
ATGGACAGCCTTTATTTCCTGGAGAAAGTGAAATTGACCAACTTTTTACTATTCAGAAGGTGCTAGGACC
ACTTCCATCTGAGCAGATGAAGCTTTTCTACAGTAATCCTCGCTTCCATGGGCTCCGGTTTCCAGCTGTT
AACCATCCTCAGTCCTTGGAAAGAAGATACCTTGGAATTTTGAATAGTGTTCTACTTGACCTAATGAAGA
ATTTACTGAAGTTGGACCCAGCTGACAGATACTTGACAGAACAGTGTTTGAATCACCCTACATTTCAAAC
CCAGAGACTTCTGGATCGTTCTCCTTCAAGGTCAGCAAAAAGAAAACCTTACCATGTGGAAAGCAGCACA
TTGTCTAATAGAAACCAAGCCGGCAAAAGTACTGCTTTGCAGTCTCACCACAGATCTAACAGCAAGGACA
TCCAGAACCTGAGTGTAGGCCTGCCCCGGGCTGACGAAGGTCTCCCTGCCAATGAAAGCTTCCTAAATGG
AAACCTTGCTGGAGCTAGTCTTAGTCCACTGCACACCAAAACCTACCAAGCAAGCAGCCAGCCTGGGTCT
ACCAGCAAAGATCTCACCAACAACAACATACCACACCTTCTTAGCCCAAAAGAAGCCAAGTCAAAAACAG
AGTTTGATTTTAATATTGACCCAAAGCCTTCAGAAGGCCCAGGGACAAAGTACCTCAAGTCAAACAGCAG
ATCTCAGCAGAACCGCCACTCATTCATGGAAAGCTCTCAAAGCAAAGCTGGGACACTGCAGCCCAATGAA
AAGCAGAGTCGGCATAGCTATATTGACACAATTCCCCAGTCCTCTAGGAGTCCCTCCTACAGGACCAAGG
CCAAAAGCCATGGGGCACTGAGTGACTCCAAGTCTGTGAGCAACCTTTCTGAAGCCAGGGCCCAAATTGC
GGAGCCCAGTACCAGTAGGTACTTCCCATCTAGCTGCTTAGACTTGAATTCTCCCACCAGCCCAACCCCC
ACCAGACACAGTGACACGAGAACTTTGCTCAGCCCTTCTGGAAGAAATAACCGAAATGAGGGAACGCTGG
ACTCACGTCGAACCACAACCAGACATTCTAAGACGATGGGGGAATTGAAGCTGCCGGAGCACATGGACAG
TAGCCATTCCCATTCACTGTCTGCACCTCACGAATCTTTTTCTTATGGACTGGGCTACACCAGCCCCTTT
TCTTCCCAGCAACGTCCTCATAGGCATTCTATGTATGTGACCCGTGACAAAGTGAGAGCCAAGGGCTTGG
ATGGAAGCTTGAGCATAGGGCAAGGGATGGCAGCTAGAGCCAACAGCCTGCAACTCTTGTCACCCCAGCC
TGGAGAACAGCTCCCTCCAGAGATGACTGTGGCAAGATCTTCGGTCAAAGAGACCTCCAGAGAAGGCACC
TCTTCCTTCCATACACGCCAGAAGTCTGAGGGTGGAGTGTATCATGACCCACACTCTGATGATGGCACAG
CCCCCAAAGAAAATAGACACCTATACAATGATCCTGTGCCAAGGAGAGTTGGTAGCTTTTACAGAGTGCC
ATCTCCACGTCCAGACAATTCTTTCCATGAAAATAATGTGTCAACTAGAGTTTCTTCTCTACCATCAGAG
AGCAGTTCTGGTACCAACCATAGCAAGCGGCAGCCTGCCTTCGACCCCTGGAAGTCACCTGAGAACATTT
CTCATAGCGAGCAGCTGAAGGAAAAGGAAAAGCAGGGCTTCTTCAGGAGTATGAAAAAGAAGAAGAAGAA
ATCACAGACCGTGCCTAACAGCGACAGTCCAGATCTGCTGACCCTGCAAAAGAGCATCCACTCTGCTAGC
ACCCCAAGCTCCCGGCCTAAGGAGTGGAGGCCTGAGAAGATTAGCGACCTGCAGACCCAGTCCCAGCCAC
TGAAGTCTCTGAGGAAGCTGCTGCATCTGTCAAGTGCCTCCAATCACCCTGCTAGCAGCGACCCCAGATT
CCAGCCCCTGACCGCCCAGCAGACAAAGAATTCCTTCAGCGAGATCAGAATCCACCCCCTGAGCCAGGCC
AGCGGCGGGTCCTCCAATATCAGACAGGAGCCAGCTCCCAAAGGCCGGCCAGCCCTGCAGCTGCCCGGAC
AGATGGACCCCGGCTGGCACGTTTCAAGTGTGACAAGGTCCGCCACCGAGGGCCCATCCTACTCCGAACA
GCTGGGCGCCAAGAGCGGGCCCAATGGGCACCCCTATAACAGAACCAACCGCAGCCGGATGCCCAACCTG
AACGACCTGAAGGAGACTGCCGACTAAGGATCCACCGGATCTAGATAACTGATCATAATCAGCCATACCA
CATTTGTAGAGGTTTTACTTGCTTTAAAAAACCTCCCACACCTCCCCCTGAACCTGAAACATAAAATGAA
TGCAATTGTTGTTGTTAACTTGTTTATTGCAGCTTATAATGGTTACAAATAAAGCAATAGCATCACAAAT
TTCACAAATAAAGCATTTTTTTCACTGCATTCTAGTTGTGGTTTGTCCAAACTCATCAATGTATCTTAAC
GCGTAAATTGTAAGCGTTAATATTTTGTTAAAATTCGCGTTAAATTTTTGTTAAATCAGCTCATTTTTTA
ACCAATAGGCCGAAATCGGCAAAATCCCTTATAAATCAAAAGAATAGACCGAGATAGGGT
[37 nt withheld, positions 5381-5417]
AAAGAACGTGGACTCCAACGTCAAAGG
[49 nt withheld, positions 5445-5493]
T
[91 nt withheld, positions 5495-5585]
G
[124 nt withheld, positions 5587-5710]
CAGGTGGCACTTTTCGGGGAAATGTGCGCGGAACCCCTATTTGTTTATTTTTCTAAATACATTCAAATAT
GTATCCGCTCATGAGACAATAACCCTGATAAATGCTTCAATAATATTGAAAAAGGAAGAGTCCTGAGGCG
GAAAGAACCAGCTGTGGAATGTGTGTCAGTTAGGGTGTGGAAAGTCCCCAGGCTCCCCAGCAGGCAGAAG
TATGCAAAGCATGCATCTCAATTAGTCAGCAACCAGGTGTGGAAAGTCCCCAGGCTCCCCAGCAGGCAGA
AGTATGCAAAGCATGCATCTCAATTAGTCAGCAACCATAGTCCCGCCCCTAACTCCGCCCATCCCGCCCC
TAACTCCGCCCAGTTCCGCCCATTCTCCGCCCCATGGCTGACTAATTTTTTTTATTTATGCAGAGGCCGA
GGCCGCCTCGGCCTCTGAGCTATTCCAGAAGTAGTGAGGAGGCTTTTTTGGAGGCCTAGGCTTTTGCAAA
GATCGATCAAGAGACAGGATGAGGATCGTTTCGCATGATTGAACAAGATGGATTGCACGCAGGTTCTCCG
GCCGCTTGGGTGGAGAGGCTATTCGGCTATGACTGGGCACAACAGACAATCGGCTGCTCTGATGCCGCCG
TGTTCCGGCTGTCAGCGCAGGGGCGCCCGGTTCTTTTTGTCAAGACCGACCTGTCCGGTGCCCTGAATGA
ACTGCAAGACGAGGCAGCGCGGCTATCGTGGCTGGCCACGACGGGCGTTCCTTGCGCAGCTGTGCTCGAC
GTTGTCACTGAAGCGGGAAGGGACTGGCTGCTATTGGGCGAAGTGCCGGGGCAGGATCTCCTGTCATCTC
ACCTTGCTCCTGCCGAGAAAGTATCCATCATGGCTGATGCAATGCGGCGGCTGCATACGCTTGATCCGGC
TACCTGCCCATTCGACCACCAAGCGAAACATCGCATCGAGCGAGCACGTACTCGGATGGAAGCCGGTCTT
GTCGATCAGGATGATCTGGACGAAGAGCATCAGGGGCTCGCGCCAGCCGAACTGTTCGCCAGGCTCAAGG
CGAGCATGCCCGACGGCGAGGATCTCGTCGTGACCCATGGCGATGCCTGCTTGCCGAATATCATGGTGGA
AAATGGCCGCTTTTCTGGATTCATCGACTGTGGCCGGCTGGGTGTGGCGGACCGCTATCAGGACATAGCG
TTGGCTACCCGTGATATTGCTGAAGAGCTTGGCGGCGAATGGGCTGACCGCTTCCTCGTGCTTTACGGTA
TCGCCGCTCCCGATTCGCAGCGCATCGCCTTCTATCGCCTTCTTGACGAGTTCTTCTGAGCGGGACTCTG
GGGTTCGAAATGACCGACCAAGCGACGCCCAACCTGCCATCACGAGATTTCGATTCCACCGCCGCCTTCT
ATGAAAGGTTGGGCTTCGGAATCGTTTTCCGGGACGCCGGCTGGATGATCCTCCAGCGCGGGGATCTCAT
GCTGGAGTTCTTCGCCCACCCTAGGGGGAGGCTAACTGAAACACGGAAGGAGACAATACCGGAAGGAACC
CGCGCTATGACGGCAATAAAAAGACAGAATAAAACGCACGGTGTTGGGTCGTTTGTTCATAAACGCGGGG
TTCGGTCCCAGGGCTGGCACTCTGTCGATACCCCACCGAGACCCCATTGGGGCCAATACGCCCGCGTTTC
TTCCTTTTCCCCACCCCACCCCCCAAGTTCGGGTGAAGGCCCAGGGCTCGCAGCCAACGTCGGGGCGGCA
GGCCCTGCCATAGCCTCAGGTTACTCATATATACTTTAGATTGATTTAAAACTTCATTTTTAATTTAAAA
GGATCTAGGTGAAGATCCTTTTTGATAATCTCATGACCAAAATCCCTTAACGTGAGTTTTCGTTCCACTG
AGCGTCAGACCCCGTAGAAAAGATCAAAGGATCTTC
